Addgene plasmid #161109: pDONR221-SLC10A4_STOP
Purpose: Gateway entry clone with codon-optimized ORF sequence for subcloning into custom expression vectors. Contains a STOP codon at the end of the codon-optimized ORF sequence.
Depositing lab: RESOLUTE Consortium & Giulio Superti-Furga. Depositing organization: CeMM Research Center for Molecular Medicine. Publication: The RESOLUTE consortium: unlocking SLC transporters for drug discovery. Superti-Furga G, Lackner D, Wiedmer T, Ingles-Prieto A, Barbosa B, Girardi E, Goldmann U, Gurtl B, Klavins K, Klimek C, Lindinger S, Lineiro-Retes E, Muller AC, Onstein S, Redinger G, Reil D, Sedlyarov V, Wolf G, Crawford M, Everley R, ... Steppan CM. Nat Rev Drug Discov. 2020 Jul;19(7):429-430. doi: 10.1038/d41573-020-00056-6. PubMed 32265506.
Backbone
  Vector backbone: pDONR221
  Backbone manufacturer: ThermoFisher Scientific
  Backbone size w/o insert (bp): 2550
  Vector type: Mammalian Expression
Growth in bacteria
  Bacterial resistance: Kanamycin, 50 μg/mL
  Growth temperature: 37°C
  Growth strain: NEB Stable
  Copy number: High Copy
Gene/Insert
  Gene/Insert name: SLC10A4 (alt name: MGC29802)
  Species: H. sapiens (human)
  Insert size (bp): 1314
  Entrez Gene: SLC10A4 (a.k.a. P4)
  Cloning method: Gateway Cloning
  Sequencing primers: 5′ M13-fwd; 3′ M13-rev
Terms and licenses: Academic/Nonprofit Terms; Industry Terms
Depositor comments: This plasmid contains a STOP codon at the end of the codon-optimized ORF. For the version of this plasmid that does not contain a STOP codon, please see Addgene plasmid 131943 For more information on the full Resolute plasmid collection, please see www.addgene.org/depositor-collections/re-solute/. Please provide your feedback on this plasmid to the RESOLUTE consortium by filling out their RESOLUTE repository feedback form: https://forms.office.com/Pages/ResponsePage.aspx?id=0e05yklzmkS7rjFGQL4N7z4feCLQvEJAmVcOCM_u885UN1JJRko0Ukg4TVQwNTZLOUxPQVJWT1NHUCQlQCN0PWcu
How to cite: pDONR221-SLC10A4_STOP was a gift from RESOLUTE Consortium & Giulio Superti-Furga (Addgene plasmid # 161109 ; http://n2t.net/addgene:161109 ; RRID:Addgene_161109)
