[The description below was written by a language model from this plasmid's Addgene catalogue record and pLannotate feature annotations shown in this document.]
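Description:
pDONR221-SLC10A4_STOP is a Gateway entry clone built on the pDONR221 backbone and carrying a codon-optimized open reading frame for human SLC10A4, a member of the solute carrier family that the feature annotation matches to the NTCP4 protein, described there as a transporter for bile acids. The sequenced plasmid is about 3.9 kb. It is maintained in E. coli at high copy through a ColE1/pUC-type origin and selected with kanamycin via an aminoglycoside phosphotransferase gene. Although the catalogue lists the vector type as mammalian expression, the feature table shows no eukaryotic promoter or polyadenylation signal, so the plasmid serves as a shuttle for the ORF rather than as an expression vector in its own right.

The SLC10A4 coding sequence lies between attL1 and attL2 sites, the recombination sites used in the LR Clonase reaction to transfer an insert directionally into any attR-containing destination vector. The promoter, tags and selection used for expression are therefore determined by the chosen destination vector. This version retains a stop codon at the end of the ORF, which suits expression of the native C-terminus or N-terminally tagged fusions but precludes C-terminal fusions; a companion clone without the stop codon exists for that purpose. Other annotated elements are typical backbone features: rrnB T1 and T2 terminators upstream of the cassette that insulate it from read-through transcription, a T7 promoter beyond attL2 pointing back towards the insert, and small lacI and lacZα remnants. The flanking M13 primer sites allow the insert to be verified by sequencing. The clone belongs to a consortium collection of SLC transporter ORFs intended for subcloning into custom expression vectors.
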