Features (pLannotate 1.2.2; 10 found; start..end, strand, type, name):
      1..100     +  protein_bind   attL1: mutant version of attL; recombination site for the Gateway® LR reaction LR Clonase™
    106..1416    +  CDS            SLC10A4: NTCP4_HUMAN - Experimental evidence at protein level: Swiss-Prot protein existence level 1. Transporter for bile acids. From Homo sapiens (Human).
   1421..1520    -  protein_bind   attL2: mutant version of attL; recombination site for the Gateway® LR reaction LR Clonase™
   1538..1556    -  promoter       T7 promoter: promoter for bacteriophage T7 RNA polymerase
   1690..2499    +  CDS            KanR: aminoglycoside phosphotransferase; aph(3')-Ia; confers resistance to kanamycin in bacteria or G418 (Geneticin®) in eukaryotes
   2646..3234    +  rep_origin     ori: high-copy-number ColE1/pMB1/pBR322/pUC origin of replication
   3417..3509    +  CDS            lacI (fragment): lac repressor; lacI; The lac repressor binds to the lac operator to inhibit transcription in E. coli. This inhibition can be relieved by adding lactose or isopropyl-β-D-thiogalactopyranoside (IPTG).
   3564..3591    -  terminator     rrnB T2 terminator: transcription terminator T2 from the E. coli rrnB gene
   3723..3766    +  terminator     rrnB T1 terminator: Escherichia coli rrnB; transcription terminator T1 from the E. coli rrnB gene
   3813..3849    -  CDS            lacZα (fragment): LacZα fragment of β-galactosidase; lacZ fragment
>Addgene plasmid #161109 | pDONR221-SLC10A4_STOP | addgene full sequence | sequence record 365769 | Addgene NGS Result
CAAATAATGATTTTATTTTGACTGATAGTGACCTGTTCGTTGCAACACATTGATGAGCAATGCTTTTTTA
TAATGCCAACTTTGTACAAAAAAGCAGGCTCCACCATGGACGGCAACGATAATGTGACACTGCTGTTCGC
CCCCCTGCTGAGGGACAACTACACCCTGGCACCAAATGCAAGCTCCCTGGGACCTGGAACAGATCTGGCC
CTGGCACCTGCATCTAGCGCCGGACCTGGCCCAGGACTGTCCCTGGGACCAGGACCTTCTTTCGGCTTTA
GCCCAGGACCAACCCCTACACCAGAGCCAACCACATCTGGACTGGCAGGAGGAGCAGCATCCCACGGACC
TTCTCCATTCCCAAGACCTTGGGCACCACACGCACTGCCCTTTTGGGACACCCCCCTGAACCACGGCCTG
AACGTGTTCGTGGGAGCCGCCCTGTGCATCACAATGCTGGGCCTGGGCTGTACCGTGGATGTGAACCACT
TCGGAGCACACGTGCGGAGACCTGTGGGCGCCCTGCTGGCCGCCCTGTGCCAGTTTGGACTGCTGCCACT
GCTGGCCTTCCTGCTGGCCCTGGCCTTTAAGCTGGACGAGGTGGCAGCAGTGGCCGTGCTGCTGTGCGGA
TGCTGTCCTGGCGGCAACCTGAGCAATCTGATGTCCCTGCTGGTGGACGGCGATATGAACCTGAGCATCA
TCATGACAATCTCCTCTACCCTGCTGGCCCTGGTGCTGATGCCTCTGTGCCTGTGGATCTATTCCTGGGC
CTGGATCAATACCCCTATCGTGCAGCTGCTGCCACTGGGCACCGTGACCCTGACCCTGTGCAGCACACTG
ATCCCAATCGGCCTGGGCGTGTTCATCAGGTACAAGTATTCCCGCGTGGCCGATTACATCGTGAAGGTGA
GCCTGTGGTCCCTGCTGGTGACCCTGGTGGTGCTGTTTATCATGACAGGAACCATGCTGGGACCAGAGCT
GCTGGCATCTATCCCAGCAGCCGTGTATGTGATCGCCATCTTCATGCCACTGGCAGGATACGCAAGCGGA
TATGGCCTGGCCACCCTGTTTCACCTGCCCCCTAACTGCAAGCGGACCGTGTGCCTGGAGACCGGCTCTC
AGAATGTGCAGCTGTGCACAGCCATCCTGAAGCTGGCCTTCCCACCCCAGTTTATCGGCTCTATGTACAT
GTTCCCACTGCTGTATGCCCTGTTTCAGAGCGCCGAGGCCGGCATCTTCGTGCTGATCTACAAGATGTAT
GGCTCCGAGATGCTGCACAAGAGAGACCCCCTGGACGAGGATGAGGACACCGATATCTCCTACAAGAAGC
TGAAGGAGGAGGAGATGGCCGATACATCTTATGGCACCGTGAAGGCCGAGAATATCATCATGATGGAGAC
AGCCCAGACCAGCCTGTAAGACCCAGCTTTCTTGTACAAAGTTGGCATTATAAGAAAGCATTGCTTATCA
ATTTGTTGCAACGAACAGGTCACTATCAGTCAAAATAAAATCATTATTTGCCATCCAGCTGATATCCCCT
ATAGTGAGTCGTATTACATGGTCATAGCTGTTTCCTGGCAGCTCTGGCCCGTGTCTCAAAATCTCTGATG
TTACATTGCACAAGATAAAAATATATCATCATGAACAATAAAACTGTCTGCTTACATAAACAGTAATACA
AGGGGTGTTATGAGCCATATTCAACGGGAAACGTCGAGGCCGCGATTAAATTCCAACATGGATGCTGATT
TATATGGGTATAAATGGGCTCGCGATAATGTCGGGCAATCAGGTGCGACAATCTATCGCTTGTATGGGAA
GCCCGATGCGCCAGAGTTGTTTCTGAAACATGGCAAAGGTAGCGTTGCCAATGATGTTACAGATGAGATG
GTCAGACTAAACTGGCTGACGGAATTTATGCCTCTTCCGACCATCAAGCATTTTATCCGTACTCCTGATG
ATGCATGGTTACTCACCACTGCGATCCCCGGAAAAACAGCATTCCAGGTATTAGAAGAATATCCTGATTC
AGGTGAAAATATTGTTGATGCGCTGGCAGTGTTCCTGCGCCGGTTGCATTCGATTCCTGTTTGTAATTGT
CCTTTTAACAGCGATCGCGTATTTCGTCTCGCTCAGGCGCAATCACGAATGAATAACGGTTTGGTTGATG
CGAGTGATTTTGATGACGAGCGTAATGGCTGGCCTGTTGAACAAGTCTGGAAAGAAATGCATAAACTTTT
GCCATTCTCACCGGATTCAGTCGTCACTCATGGTGATTTCTCACTTGATAACCTTATTTTTGACGAGGGG
AAATTAATAGGTTGTATTGATGTTGGACGAGTCGGAATCGCAGACCGATACCAGGATCTTGCCATCCTAT
GGAACTGCCTCGGTGAGTTTTCTCCTTCATTACAGAAACGGCTTTTTCAAAAATATGGTATTGATAATCC
TGATATGAATAAATTGCAGTTTCATTTGATGCTCGATGAGTTTTTCTAATCAGAATTGGTTAATTGGTTG
TAACACTGGCAGAGCATTACGCTGACTTGACGGGACGGCGCAAGCTCATGACCAAAATCCCTTAACGTGA
GTTACGCGTCGTTCCACTGAGCGTCAGACCCCGTAGAAAAGATCAAAGGATCTTCTTGAGATCCTTTTTT
TCTGCGCGTAATCTGCTGCTTGCAAACAAAAAAACCACCGCTACCAGCGGTGGTTTGTTTGCCGGATCAA
GAGCTACCAACTCTTTTTCCGAAGGTAACTGGCTTCAGCAGAGCGCAGATACCAAATACTGTTCTTCTAG
TGTAGCCGTAGTTAGGCCACCACTTCAAGAACTCTGTAGCACCGCCTACATACCTCGCTCTGCTAATCCT
GTTACCAGTGGCTGCTGCCAGTGGCGATAAGTCGTGTCTTACCGGGTTGGACTCAAGACGATAGTTACCG
GATAAGGCGCAGCGGTCGGGCTGAACGGGGGGTTCGTGCACACAGCCCAGCTTGGAGCGAACGACCTACA
CCGAACTGAGATACCTACAGCGTGAGCTATGAGAAAGCGCCACGCTTCCCGAAGGGAGAAAGGCGGACAG
GTATCCGGTAAGCGGCAGGGTCGGAACAGGAGAGCGCACGAGGGAGCTTCCAGGGGGAAACGCCTGGTAT
CTTTATAGTCCTGTCGGGTTTCGCCACCTCTGACTTGAGCGTCGATTTTTGTGATGCTCGTCAGGGGGGC
GGAGCCTATGGAAAAACGCCAGCAACGCGGCCTTTTTACGGTTCCTGGCCTTTTGCTGGCCTTTTGCTCA
CATGTTCTTTCCTGCGTTATCCCCTGATTCTGTGGATAACCGTATTACCGCCTTTGAGTGAGCTGATACC
GCTCGCCGCAGCCGAACGACCGAGCGCAGCGAGTCAGTGAGCGAGGAAGCGGAAGAGCGCCCAATACGCA
AACCGCCTCTCCCCGCGCGTTGGCCGATTCATTAATGCAGCTGGCACGACAGGTTTCCCGACTGGAAAGC
GGGCAGTGAGCGCAACGCAATTAATACGCGTACCGCTAGCCAGGAAGAGTTTGTAGAAACGCAAAAAGGC
CATCCGTCAGGATGGCCTTCTGCTTAGTTTGATGCCTGGCAGTTTATGGCGGGCGTCCTGCCCGCCACCC
TCCGGGCCGTTGCTTCACAACGTTCAAATCCGCTCCCGGCGGATTTGTCCTACTCAGGAGAGCGTTCACC
GACAAACAACAGATAAAACGAAAGGCCCAGTCTTCCGACTGAGCCTTTCGTTTTATTTGATGCCTGGCAG
TTCCCTACTCTCGCGTTAACGCTAGCATGGATGTTTTCCCAGTCACGACGTTGTAAAACGACGGCCAGTC
TTAAGCTCGGGCCC
