>Addgene plasmid #161109 | pDONR221-SLC10A4_STOP | depositor partial sequence | sequence record 312153 | Codon-optimized ORF of SLC10A4
ATGGACGGCAACGATAATGTGACACTGCTGTTCGCCCCCCTGCTGAGGGACAACTACACCCTGGCACCAA
ATGCAAGCTCCCTGGGACCTGGAACAGATCTGGCCCTGGCACCTGCATCTAGCGCCGGACCTGGCCCAGG
ACTGTCCCTGGGACCAGGACCTTCTTTCGGCTTTAGCCCAGGACCAACCCCTACACCAGAGCCAACCACA
TCTGGACTGGCAGGAGGAGCAGCATCCCACGGACCTTCTCCATTCCCAAGACCTTGGGCACCACACGCAC
TGCCCTTTTGGGACACCCCCCTGAACCACGGCCTGAACGTGTTCGTGGGAGCCGCCCTGTGCATCACAAT
GCTGGGCCTGGGCTGTACCGTGGATGTGAACCACTTCGGAGCACACGTGCGGAGACCTGTGGGCGCCCTG
CTGGCCGCCCTGTGCCAGTTTGGACTGCTGCCACTGCTGGCCTTCCTGCTGGCCCTGGCCTTTAAGCTGG
ACGAGGTGGCAGCAGTGGCCGTGCTGCTGTGCGGATGCTGTCCTGGCGGCAACCTGAGCAATCTGATGTC
CCTGCTGGTGGACGGCGATATGAACCTGAGCATCATCATGACAATCTCCTCTACCCTGCTGGCCCTGGTG
CTGATGCCTCTGTGCCTGTGGATCTATTCCTGGGCCTGGATCAATACCCCTATCGTGCAGCTGCTGCCAC
TGGGCACCGTGACCCTGACCCTGTGCAGCACACTGATCCCAATCGGCCTGGGCGTGTTCATCAGGTACAA
GTATTCCCGCGTGGCCGATTACATCGTGAAGGTGAGCCTGTGGTCCCTGCTGGTGACCCTGGTGGTGCTG
TTTATCATGACAGGAACCATGCTGGGACCAGAGCTGCTGGCATCTATCCCAGCAGCCGTGTATGTGATCG
CCATCTTCATGCCACTGGCAGGATACGCAAGCGGATATGGCCTGGCCACCCTGTTTCACCTGCCCCCTAA
CTGCAAGCGGACCGTGTGCCTGGAGACCGGCTCTCAGAATGTGCAGCTGTGCACAGCCATCCTGAAGCTG
GCCTTCCCACCCCAGTTTATCGGCTCTATGTACATGTTCCCACTGCTGTATGCCCTGTTTCAGAGCGCCG
AGGCCGGCATCTTCGTGCTGATCTACAAGATGTATGGCTCCGAGATGCTGCACAAGAGAGACCCCCTGGA
CGAGGATGAGGACACCGATATCTCCTACAAGAAGCTGAAGGAGGAGGAGATGGCCGATACATCTTATGGC
ACCGTGAAGGCCGAGAATATCATCATGATGGAGACAGCCCAGACCAGCCTGTAA
